>Addgene plasmid #18821 | pFA6a-PA-GFP-TRP1 | depositor full sequence | sequence record 8862 | Author sequence
GAACGCGGCCGCCAGCTGAAGCTTCGTACGCTGCAGGTCGACGGATCCCCGGGTTAATTAAGGCGCGCCA
GATCCATGGTGAGCAAGGGCGAGGAGCTGTTCACCGGGGTGGTGCCCATCCTGGTCGAGCTGGACGGCGA
CGTAAACGGCCACAAGTTCAGCGTGTCCGGCGAGGGCGAGGGCGATGCCACCTACGGCAAGCTGACCCTG
AAGTTCATCTGCACCACCGGCAAGCTGCCCGTGCCCTGGCCCACCCTCGTGACCACCTTCAGCTACGGCG
TGCAGTGCTTCAGCCGCTACCCCGACCACATGAAGCAGCACGACTTCTTCAAGTCCGCCATGCCCGAAGG
CTACGTCCAGGAGCGCACCATCTTCTTCAAGGACGACGGCAACTACAAGACCCGCGCCGAGGTGAAGTTC
GAGGGCGACACCCTGGTGAACCGCATCGAGCTGAAGGGCATCGACTTCAAGGAGGACGGCAACATCCTGG
GGCACAAGCTGGAGTACAACTACAACAGCCACAACGTCTATATCATGGCCGACAAGCAGAAGAACGGCAT
CAAGGCCAACTTCAAGATCCGCCACAACATCGAGGACGGCAGCGTGCAGCTCGCCGACCACTACCAGCAG
AACACCCCCATCGGCGACGGCCCCGTGCTGCTGCCCGACAACCACTACCTGAGCCACCAGTCCGCCCTGA
GCAAAGACCCCAACGAGAAGCGCGATCACATGGTCCTGCTGGAGTTCGTGACCGCCGCCGGGATCACTCT
CGGCATGGACGAGCTGTACAAGTAGAGATCTGTACAATCTTGATCCGGAGCTTTTCTTTTTTTGCCGATT
AAGAATTAATTCGGTCGAAAAAAGAAAAGGAGAGGGCCAAGAGGGAGGGCATTGGTGACTATTGAGCACG
TGAGTATACGTGATTAAGCACACAAAGGCAGCTTGGAGTATGTCTGTTATTAATTTCACAGGTAGTTCTG
GTCCATTGGTGAAAGTTTGCGGCTTGCAGAGCACAGAGGCCGCAGAATGTGCTCTAGATTCCGATGCTGA
CTTGCTGGGTATTATATGTGTGCCCAATAGAAAGAGAACAATTGACCCGGTTATTGCAAGGAAAATTTCA
AGTCTTGTAAAAGCATATAAAAATAGTTCAGGCACTCCGAAATACTTGGTTGGCGTGTTTCGTAATCAAC
CTAAGGAGGATGTTTTGGCTCTGGTCAATGATTACGGCATTGATATCGTCCAACTGCATGGAGATGAGTC
GTGGCAAGAATACCAAGAGTTCCTCGGTTTGCCAGTTATTAAAAGACTCGTATTTCCAAAAGACTGCAAC
ATACTACTCAGTGCAGCTTCACAGAAACCTCATTCGTTTATTCCCTTGTTTGATTCAGAAGCAGGTGGGA
CAGGTGAACTTTTGGATTGGAACTCGATTTCTGACTGGGTTGGAAGGCAAGAGAGCCCCGAAAGCTTACA
TTTTATGTTAGCTGGTGGACTGACGCCAGAAAATGTTGGTGATGCGCTTAGATTAAATGGCGTTATTGGT
GTTGATGTAAGCGGAGGTGTGGAGACAAATGGTGTAAAAGACTCTAACAAAATAGCAAATTTCGTCAAAA
ATGCTAAGAAATAGGTTATTACTGAGTAGTATTTATTTAAGTATTGTTTGTGCACTTGCCTGCGGTGTGA
AATACCGCACAGATGCGTAAGGAGGTTTAAACGAGCTCGAATTCATCGATGATATCAGATCCACTAGTGG
CCTATGCGGCCGCGGATCTGCCGGTCTCCCTATAGTGAGTCGTATTAATTTCGATAAGCCAGGTTAACCT
GCATTAATGAATCGGCCAACGCGCGGGGAGAGGCGGTTTGCGTATTGGGCGCTCTTCCGCTTCCTCGCTC
ACTGACTCGCTGCGCTCGGTCGTTCGGCTGCGGCGAGCGGTATCAGCTCACTCAAAGGCGGTAATACGGT
TATCCACAGAATCAGGGGATAACGCAGGAAAGAACATGTGAGCAAAAGGCCAGCAAAAGGCCAGGAACCG
TAAAAAGGCCGCGTTGCTGGCGTTTTTCCATAGGCTCCGCCCCCCTGACGAGCATCACAAAAATCGACGC
TCAAGTCAGAGGTGGCGAAACCCGACAGGACTATAAAGATACCAGGCGTTTCCCCCTGGAAGCTCCCTCG
TGCGCTCTCCTGTTCCGACCCTGCCGCTTACCGGATACCTGTCCGCCTTTCTCCCTTCGGGAAGCGTGGC
GCTTTCTCAATGCTCACGCTGTAGGTATCTCAGTTCGGTGTAGGTCGTTCGCTCCAAGCTGGGCTGTGTG
CACGAACCCCCCGTTCAGCCCGACCGCTGCGCCTTATCCGGTAACTATCGTCTTGAGTCCAACCCGGTAA
GACACGACTTATCGCCACTGGCAGCAGCCACTGGTAACAGGATTAGCAGAGCGAGGTATGTAGGCGGTGC
TACAGAGTTCTTGAAGTGGTGGCCTAACTACGGCTACACTAGAAGGACAGTATTTGGTATCTGCGCTCTG
CTGAAGCCAGTTACCTTCGGAAAAAGAGTTGGTAGCTCTTGATCCGGCAAACAAACCACCGCTGGTAGCG
GTGGTTTTTTTGTTTGCAAGCAGCAGATTACGCGCAGAAAAAAAGGATCTCAAGAAGATCCTTTGATCTT
TTCTACGGGGTCTGACGCTCAGTGGAACGAAAACTCACGTTAAGGGATTTTGGTCATGAGATTATCAAAA
AGGATCTTCACCTAGATCCTTTTAAATTAAAAATGAAGTTTTAAATCAATCTAAAGTATATATGAGTAAA
CTTGGTCTGACAGTTACCAATGCTTAATCAGTGAGGCACCTATCTCAGCGATCTGTCTATTTCGTTCATC
CATAGTTGCCTGACTCCCCGTCGTGTAGATAACTACGATACGGGAGGGCTTACCATCTGGCCCCAGTGCT
GCAATGATACCGCGAGACCCACGCTCACCGGCTCCAGATTTATCAGCAATAAACCAGCCAGCCGGAAGGG
CCGAGCGCAGAAGTGGTCCTGCAACTTTATCCGCCTCCATCCAGTCTATTAATTGTTGCCGGGAAGCTAG
AGTAAGTAGTTCGCCAGTTAATAGTTTGCGCAACGTTGTTGCCATTGCTACAGGCATCGTGGTGTCACGC
TCGTCGTTTGGTATGGCTTCATTCAGCTCCGGTTCCCAACGATCAAGGCGAGTTACATGATCCCCCATGT
TGTGCAAAAAAGCGGTTAGCTCCTTCGGTCCTCCGATCGTTGTCAGAAGTAAGTTGGCCGCAGTGTTATC
ACTCATGGTTATGGCAGCACTGCATAATTCTCTTACTGTCATGCCATCCGTAAGATGCTTTTCTGTGACT
GGTGAGTACTCAACCAAGTCATTCTGAGAATAGTGTATGCGGCGACCGAGTTGCTCTTGCCCGGCGTCAA
TACGGGATAATACCGCGCCACATAGCAGAACTTTAAAAGTGCTCATCATTGGAAAACGTTCTTCGGGGCG
AAAACTCTCAAGGATCTTACCGCTGTTGAGATCCAGTTCGATGTAACCCACTCGTGCACCCAACTGATCT
TCAGCATCTTTTACTTTCACCAGCGTTTCTGGGTGAGCAAAAACAGGAAGGCAAAATGCCGCAAAAAAGG
GAATAAGGGCGACACGGAAATGTTGAATACTCATACTCTTCCTTTTTCAATATTATTGAAGCATTTATCA
GGGTTATTGTCTCATGAGCGGATACATATTTGAATGTATTTAGAAAAATAAACAAATAGGGGTTCCGCGC
ACATTTCCCCGAAAAGTGCCACCTGACGTCTAAGAAACCATTATTATCATGACATTAACCTATAAAAATA
GGCGTATCACGAGGCCCTTTCGTCTCGCGCGTTTCGGTGATGACGGTGAAAACCTCTGACACATGCAGCT
CCCGGAGACGGTCACAGCTTGTCTGTAAGCGGATGCCGGGAGCAGACAAGCCCGTCAGGGCGCGTCAGCG
GGTGTTGGCGGGTGTCGGGGCTGGCTTAACTATGCGGCATCAGAGCAGATTGTACTGAGAGTGCACCATA
TGGACATATTGTCGTTAGAACGCGGCTACAATTAATACATAACCTTATGTATCATACACATACGATTTAG
GTGACACTATA
Features (pLannotate 1.2.2; 12 found; start..end, strand, type, name):
     76..792     +  CDS            PA-GFP: PA-GFP is a photoactivatable green fluorescent protein published in 2002, derived from Aequorea victoria.
    802..949     +  promoter       TRP1 promoter: S. cerevisiae TRP1
    950..1624    +  CDS            TRP1: phosphoribosylanthranilate isomerase, required for tryptophan biosynthesis; S. cerevisiae TRP1; yeast auxotrophic marker
   1671..1704    +  misc_feature   bom (fragment): basis of mobility region from pBR322
   1779..1797    -  promoter       T7 promoter: promoter for bacteriophage T7 RNA polymerase
   1819..1872    -  CDS            lacI (fragment): lac repressor; lacI; The lac repressor binds to the lac operator to inhibit transcription in E. coli. This inhibition can be relieved by adding lactose or isopropyl-β-D-thiogalactopyranoside (IPTG).
   2055..2643    -  rep_origin     ori: high-copy-number ColE1/pMB1/pBR322/pUC origin of replication
   2814..3674    -  CDS            AmpR: β-lactamase; bla; confers resistance to ampicillin, carbenicillin, and related antibiotics
   3675..3779    -  promoter       AmpR promoter: bla
   3874..3909    +  CDS            rop (fragment): Rop protein, which maintains plasmids at low copy number; rop
   4011..4062    +  misc_feature   bom (fragment): basis of mobility region from pBR322
   4125..2       +  promoter       SP6 promoter (across the origin): promoter for bacteriophage SP6 RNA polymerase
