[The description below was written by a language model from this plasmid's Addgene catalogue record and pLannotate feature annotations shown in this document.]
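Description:
pFA6a-PA-GFP-TRP1 is a yeast tagging plasmid of the pFA6a family, used as a source of a tagging cassette rather than as a vector maintained in yeast. The annotated 4,141-nt depositor sequence shows no yeast replication origin or centromere. It is propagated in E. coli through a high-copy ColE1/pUC-type origin and selected with ampicillin via the β-lactamase gene and its own promoter. Short fragments of bom, rop and lacI are annotated in the backbone and appear to be non-functional remnants of earlier cloning vectors. SP6 and T7 phage promoters flank the cassette region.

The payload is the roughly 720 bp coding sequence for photoactivatable GFP (PA-GFP), an Aequorea victoria GFP variant whose green fluorescence rises sharply after irradiation with near-UV/violet light. It was inserted between BamHI and BglII sites, both of which were retained, and was derived from a mammalian PA-GFP–tubulin expression plasmid. No promoter is annotated directly upstream of PA-GFP other than the SP6 promoter, which fits a module meant to be fused in frame to a target gene and expressed from that gene's own promoter. No transcription terminator is annotated between the PA-GFP coding sequence and the marker. Immediately downstream lies the S. cerevisiae TRP1 gene with its promoter, which encodes phosphoribosylanthranilate isomerase and allows selection of tryptophan prototrophs in trp1 strains.

According to the associated publication title, the plasmid provides a PA-GFP tagging cassette for protein-tracking studies in budding yeast. In such experiments, a subpopulation of the tagged protein is photoactivated and its movement or turnover is followed over time. The record does not detail the tagging procedure. Cassettes of this family are usually PCR-amplified with homology-bearing primers and integrated at the chromosomal locus by homologous recombination.
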