Addgene plasmid #18821: pFA6a-PA-GFP-TRP1
Depositing lab: Wei-Lih Lee. Depositing organization: University of Massachusetts, Amherst. Publication: Photoactivatable GFP tagging cassettes for protein-tracking studies in the budding yeast Saccharomyces cerevisiae. Vorvis C, Markus SM, Lee WL. Yeast. 2008 Sep;25(9):651-9. 10.1002/yea.1611 PubMed 18727145.
Backbone
  Vector backbone: pFA6a-TRP1
  Backbone size w/o insert (bp): 3421
  Vector type: Yeast tagging
  Selectable markers: TRP1
Growth in bacteria
  Bacterial resistance: Ampicillin, 100 μg/mL
  Growth temperature: 37°C
  Growth strain: DH5alpha
  Copy number: Unknown
Gene/Insert
  Gene/Insert name: Photoactivatable Green Fluorescent Protein (alt names: PA-GFP; Photoactivatable GFP)
  Species: Aequorea victoria
  Insert size (bp): 720
  Cloning method: Restriction Enzyme; 5′ cloning site BamHI (not destroyed); 3′ cloning site BglII (not destroyed)
  Sequencing primers: 5′ CGATTTAGGTGACACTAT
Resource information
  A portion of this plasmid was derived from a plasmid made by: Patricia Wadsworth, University of Massachusetts Amherst (pIREShyg-PA-GFP-alpha Tubulin)
Terms and licenses: Academic/Nonprofit Terms; Industry Terms: Not Available to Industry
Depositor comments: U.S. Tulu, et al. (2003). "Peripheral, Non-Centrosome-Associated Microtubules Contribute to Spindle Formation in Centrosome-Containing Cells" Curr Biol 13: 1894-99.
How to cite: pFA6a-PA-GFP-TRP1 was a gift from Wei-Lih Lee (Addgene plasmid # 18821 ; http://n2t.net/addgene:18821 ; RRID:Addgene_18821)
