>Addgene plasmid #18821 | pFA6a-PA-GFP-TRP1 | addgene partial sequence | sequence record 24712 | EGFP-C 5'-CATGGTCCTGCTGGAGTTCGTG-3'
CCCGGNNCNNCGGCAGGACGAGCTGTCAGTAGAGATCTGTACAATCTTGATCCGGAGCTTTTCTTTTTTT
GCCGATTAAGAATTAATTCGGTCGAAAAAAGAAAAGGAGAGGGCCAAGAGGGAGGGCATTGGTGACTATT
GAGCACGTGAGTATACGTGATTAAGCACACAAAGGCAGCTTGGAGTATGTCTGTTATTAATTTCACAGGT
AGTTCTGGTCCATTGGTGAAAGTTTGCGGCTTGCAGAGCACAGAGGCCGCAGAATGTGCTCTAGATTCCG
ATGCTGACTTGCTGGGTATTATATGTGTGCCCAATAGAAAGAGAACAATTGACCCGGTTATTGCAAGGAA
AATTTCAAGTCTTGTAAAAGCATATAAAAATAGTTCAGGCACTCCGAAATACTTGGTTGGCGTGTTTCGT
AATCAACCTAAGGAGGATGTTTTGGCTCTGGTCAATGATTACGGCATTGATATCGTCCAACTGCATGGAG
ATGAGTCGTGGCAAGAATACCAAGAGTTCCTCGGTTTGCCAGTTATTAAAAGACTCGTATTTCCAAAAGA
CTGCAACATACTACTCAGTGCAGCTTCACAGAAACCTCATTCGTTTATTCCCTTGTTTGATTCAGAAGCA
GGTGGGACAGGTGAACTTTTGGANNNAANATACATTNCNGACTGGGTTGGAAGGCANATGAGCCCCGAAA
GCTTACATTTTATGTTAGCTGGTGGACTGACGCNGAAATGTTGGTGATGCGCTAGATAAATGGCGTATGG
TGTGAGTAGCGAGTGTGAGNAATGTGTAAAACCTACAATACATTCCTCAANGCAAAAAGTNACGNAGATN
TNAAATGTGTGCCCCNCN
